>Addgene plasmid #104679 | pUG-UBC14 | depositor full sequence | sequence record 198508 | Full Sequence
GTGGCTCTTCAGTGGACGAAAGGGCCTCGTGATACGCCTATTTTTATAGGTTAATGTCATGATAATAATG
GTTTCTTAGACGTCAGGTGGCACTTTTCGGGGAAATGTGCGCGGAACCCCTATTTGTTTATTTTTCTAAA
TACATTCAAATATGTATCCGCTCATGAGACAATAACCCTGATAAATGCTTCAATAATATTGAAAAAGGAA
GAGTATGCGCTCACGCAACTGGTCCAGAACCTTGACCGAACGCAGCGGTGGTAACGGCGCAGTGGCGGTT
TTCATGGCTTGTTATGACTGTTTTTTTGGGGTACAGTCTATGCCTCGGGCATCCAAGCAGCAAGCGCGTT
ACGCCGTGGGTCGATGTTTGATGTTATGGAGCAGCAACGATGTTACGCAGCAGGGCAGTCGCCCTAAAAC
AAAGTTAAACATCATGAGGGAAGCGGTGATCGCCGAAGTATCGACTCAACTATCAGAGGTAGTTGGCGTC
ATCGAGCGCCATCTCGAACCGACGTTGCTGGCCGTACATTTGTACGGCTCCGCAGTGGATGGCGGCCTGA
AGCCACACAGCGATATTGATTTGCTGGTTACGGTGACCGTAAGGCTTGATGAAACAACGCGGCGAGCTTT
GATCAACGACCTTTTGGAAACTTCGGCTTCCCCTGGAGAGAGCGAGATTCTCCGCGCTGTAGAAGTCACC
ATTGTTGTGCACGACGACATCATTCCGTGGCGTTATCCAGCTAAGCGCGAACTGCAATTTGGAGAATGGC
AGCGCAATGACATTCTTGCAGGTATCTTCGAGCCAGCCACGATCGACATTGATCTGGCTATCTTGCTGAC
AAAAGCAAGAGAACATAGCGTTGCCTTGGTAGGTCCAGCGGCGGAGGAACTCTTTGATCCGGTTCCTGAA
CAGGATCTATTTGAGGCGCTAAATGAAACCTTAACGCTATGGAACTCGCCGCCCGACTGGGCTGGCGATG
AGCGAAATGTAGTGCTTACGTTGTCCCGCATTTGGTACAGCGCAGTAACCGGCAAAATCGCGCCGAAGGA
TGTCGCTGCCGACTGGGCAATGGAGCGCCTGCCGGCCCAGTATCAGCCCGTCATACTTGAAGCTAGACAG
GCTTATCTTGGACAAGAAGAAGATCGCTTGGCCTCGCGCGCAGATCAGTTGGAAGAATTTGTCCATTACG
TAAAAGGCGAGATCACCAAGGTAGTCGGCAAATAACTGTCAGACCAAGTTTACTCATATATACTTTAGAT
TGATTTAAAACTTCATTTTTAATTTAAAAGGATCTAGGTGAAGATCCTTTTTGATAATCTCATGACCAAA
ATCCCTTAACGTGAGTTTTCGTTCCACTGAGCGTCAGACCCCGTAGAAAAGATCAAAGGATCTTCTTGAG
ATCCTTTTTTTCTGCGCGTAATCTGCTGCTTGCAAACAAAAAAACCACCGCTACCAGCGGTGGTTTGTTT
GCCGGATCAAGAGCTACCAACTCTTTTTCCGAAGGTAACTGGCTTCAGCAGAGCGCAGATACCAAATACT
GTCCTTCTAGTGTAGCCGTAGTTAGGCCACCACTTCAAGAACTCTGTAGCACCGCCTACATACCTCGCTC
TGCTAATCCTGTTACCAGTGGCTGCTGCCAGTGGCGATAAGTCGTGTCTTACCGGGTTGGACTCAAGACG
ATAGTTACCGGATAAGGCGCAGCGGTCGGGCTGAACGGGGGGTTCGTGCACACAGCCCAGCTTGGAGCGA
ACGACCTACACCGAACTGAGATACCTACAGCGTGAGCTATGAGAAAGCGCCACGCTTCCCGAAGGGAGAA
AGGCGGACAGGTATCCGGTAAGCGGCAGGGTCGGAACAGGAGAGCGCACGAGGGAGCTTCCAGGGGGAAA
CGCCTGGTATCTTTATAGTCCTGTCGGGTTTCGCCACCTCTGACTTGAGCGTCGATTTTTGTGATGCTCG
TCAGGGGGGCGGAGCCTATGGAAAAACGCCAGCAACGCGGCCTTTTTACGGTTCCTGGCCTTTTGCTGGC
CTTTTGCTCACATGTTCTTTCCTGCGTTATCCCCTGATTCTGTGGATAACCGTATTACCGCCTTTGAGTG
AGCTGATACCGCTCGCCGCAGCCGAACGACCGAGCGCAGCGAGTCAGTGAGCGAGGAAGCGGAAGAGCGC
CCAATACGCAAACCGCCTCTCCCCGCGCGTTGGCCGATTCATTAATCACTCTGTGGTCTCAAATGGCTAA
TAACCAAGCAAGCCTTCTTCTGCAGAAACAGCTTAAAGATCTGTGTAAGAAACCTGTTGATGGTTTCTCT
GCTGGCCTCGTTGATGAGAAGAACGTTTTCCAATGGAGCGTCTCTATTATGGGTCCTCCTGATACTTTGT
ATGAAGGTGGCTTTTTTAATGCAATTATGTCGTTTCCGGAGAATTATCCAGTTTCACCACCAACTGTGAC
GTTTACCTCGGAGATGTGGCATCCTAATGTTTATTCTGATGGAAAAGTTTGCATTTCTATTCTTCATCCT
CCTGGTGATGATCCTCATGGATACGAGCTTGCCTCTGAACGTTGGACCCCTGTCCATACGGTAGAAAGCA
TTGTGTTGAGTATCATATCGATGCTCTCAGGTCCCAACGATGAGTCACCAGCGAATGTGGAAGCTGCAAA
GGAATGGAGAGACAACAGAGCAGAGTTTAGGAAGAAAGTGAGTCGCTGTGTGAGAAGATCGCAAGAGATG
CTATGAGCTTTGAGACCACGAA
Features (pLannotate 1.2.2; 7 found; start..end, strand, type, name):
    110..214     +  promoter       AmpR promoter: bla
    205..285     -  CDS            int (fragment): INT2_ECOLX - Protein inferred from homology: Swiss-Prot protein existence level 3. Putative integrase believed to be involved in the insertion of antibiotic resistance genes into plasmids and transposons. From Escherichia coli.
    371..427     +  CDS            GmR (fragment): gentamycin acetyltransferase; aacC1; confers resistance to gentamycin
    434..1222    +  CDS            aadA: S3AD_ECOLX - Experimental evidence at protein level: Swiss-Prot protein existence level 1. Mediates bacterial resistance to the antibiotics streptomycin and spectinomycin. From Escherichia coli.
   1396..1984    +  rep_origin     ori: high-copy-number ColE1/pMB1/pBR322/pUC origin of replication
   2167..2216    +  CDS            lacI (fragment): lac repressor; lacI; The lac repressor binds to the lac operator to inhibit transcription in E. coli. This inhibition can be relieved by adding lactose or isopropyl-β-D-thiogalactopyranoside (IPTG).
   2233..2733    +  CDS            UBC14: UBC14_ARATH - Also known as UBC3, UBC7. Experimental evidence at protein level: Swiss-Prot protein existence level 1. Accepts the ubiquitin from the E1 complex and catalyzes its covalent attachment to other proteins. Involved in the formation of multiubiquitin chains. Signal the protein for selective degradation. From Arabidopsis thaliana (Mouse-ear cress).
