>Addgene plasmid #104679 | pUG-UBC14 | addgene full sequence | sequence record 207050 | Addgene NGS Result
CTTTCCTGCGTTATCCCCTGATTCTGTGGATAACCGTATTACCGCCTTTGAGTGAGCTGATACCGCTCGC
CGCAGCCGAACGACCGAGCGCAGCGAGTCAGTGAGCGAGGAAGCGGAAGAGCGCCCAATACGCAAACCGC
CTCTCCCCGCGCGTTGGCCGATTCATTAATCACTCTGTGGTCTCAAATGGCTAATAACCAAGCAAGCCTT
CTTCTGCAGAAACAGCTTAAAGATCTGTGTAAGAAACCTGTTGATGGTTTCTCTGCTGGCCTCGTTGATG
AGAAGAACGTTTTCCAATGGAGCGTCTCTATTATGGGTCCTCCTGATACTTTGTATGAAGGTGGCTTTTT
TAATGCAATTATGTCGTTTCCGGAGAATTATCCAGTTTCACCACCAACTGTGACGTTTACCTCGGAGATG
TGGCATCCTAATGTTTATTCTGATGGAAAAGTTTGCATTTCTATTCTTCATCCTCCTGGTGATGATCCTC
ATGGATACGAGCTTGCCTCTGAACGTTGGACCCCTGTCCATACGGTAGAAAGCATTGTGTTGAGTATCAT
ATCGATGCTCTCAGGTCCCAACGATGAGTCACCAGCGAATGTGGAAGCTGCAAAGGAATGGAGAGACAAC
AGAGCAGAGTTTAGGAAGAAAGTGAGTCGCTGTGTGAGAAGATCGCAAGAGATGCTATGAGCTTTGAGAC
CACGAAGTGGCTCTTCAGTGGACGAAAGGGCCTCGTGATACGCCTATTTTTATAGGTTAATGTCATGATA
ATAATGGTTTCTTAGACGTCAGGTGGCACTTTTCGGGGAAATGTGCGCGGAACCCCTATTTGTTTATTTT
TCTAAATACATTCAAATATGTATCCGCTCATGAGACAATAACCCTGATAAATGCTTCAATAATATTGAAA
AAGGAAGAGTATGCGCTCACGCAACTGGTCCAGAACCTTGACCGAACGCAGCGGTGGTAACGGCGCAGTG
GCGGTTTTCATGGCTTGTTATGACTGTTTTTTTTTGGGGTACAGTCTATGCCTCGGGCATCCAAGCAGCA
AGCGCGTTACGCCGTGGGTCGATGTTTGATGTTATGGAGCAGCAACGATGTTACGCAGCAGGGCAGTCGC
CCTAAAACAAAGTTAAACATCATGAGGGAAGCGGTGATCGCCGAAGTATCGACTCAACTATCAGAGGTAG
TTGGCGTCATCGAGCGCCATCTCGAACCGACGTTGCTGGCCGTACATTTGTACGGCTCCGCAGTGGATGG
CGGCCTGAAGCCACACAGCGATATTGATTTGCTGGTTACGGTGACCGTAAGGCTTGATGAAACAACGCGG
CGAGCTTTGATCAACGACCTTTTGGAAACTTCGGCTTCCCCTGGAGAGAGCGAGATTCTCCGCGCTGTAG
AAGTCACCATTGTTGTGCACGACGACATCATTCCGTGGCGTTATCCAGCTAAGCGCGAACTGCAATTTGG
AGAATGGCAGCGCAATGACATTCTTGCAGGTATCTTCGAGCCAGCCACGATCGACATTGATCTGGCTATC
TTGCTGACAAAAGCAAGAGAACATAGCGTTGCCTTGGTAGGTCCAGCGGCGGAGGAACTCTTTGATCCGG
TTCCTGAACAGGATCTATTTGAGGCGCTAAATGAAACCTTAACGCTATGGAACTCGCCGCCCGACTGGGC
TGGCGATGAGCGAAATGTAGTGCTTACGTTGTCCCGCATTTGGTACAGCGCAGTAACCGGCAAAATCGCG
CCGAAGGATGTCGCTGCCGACTGGGCAATGGAGCGCCTGCCGGCCCAGTATCAGCCCGTCATACTTGAAG
CTAGACAGGCTTATCTTGGACAAGAAGAAGATCGCTTGGCCTCGCGCGCAGATCAGTTGGAAGAATTTGT
CCATTACGTAAAAGGCGAGATCACCAAGGTAGTCGGCAAATAACTGTCAGACCAAGTTTACTCATATATA
CTTTAGATTGATTTAAAACTTCATTTTTAATTTAAAAGGATCTAGGTGAAGATCCTTTTTGATAATCTCA
TGACCAAAATCCCTTAACGTGAGTTTTCGTTCCACTGAGCGTCAGACCCCGTAGAAAAGATCAAAGGATC
TTCTTGAGATCCTTTTTTTCTGCGCGTAATCTGCTGCTTGCAAACAAAAAAACCACCGCTACCAGCGGTG
GTTTGTTTGCCGGATCAAGAGCTACCAACTCTTTTTCCGAAGGTAACTGGCTTCAGCAGAGCGCAGATAC
CAAATACTGTTCTTCTAGTGTAGCCGTAGTTAGGCCACCACTTCAAGAACTCTGTAGCACCGCCTACATA
CCTCGCTCTGCTAATCCTGTTACCAGTGGCTGCTGCCAGTGGCGATAAGTCGTGTCTTACCGGGTTGGAC
TCAAGACGATAGTTACCGGATAAGGCGCAGCGGTCGGGCTGAACGGGGGGTTCGTGCACACAGCCCAGCT
TGGAGCGAACGACCTACACCGAACTGAGATACCTACAGCGTGAGCTATGAGAAAGCGCCACGCTTCCCGA
AGGGAGAAAGGCGGACAGGTATCCGGTAAGCGGCAGGGTCGGAACAGGAGAGCGCACGAGGGAGCTTCCA
GGGGGAAACGCCTGGTATCTTTATAGTCCTGTCGGGTTTCGCCACCTCTGACTTGAGCGTCGATTTTTGT
GATGCTCGTCAGGGGGGCGGAGCCTATGGAAAAACGCCAGCAACGCGGCCTTTTTACGGTTCCTGGCCTT
TTGCTGGCCTTTTGCTCACATGTT
Features (pLannotate 1.2.2; 7 found; start..end, strand, type, name):
    121..170     +  CDS            lacI (fragment): lac repressor; lacI; The lac repressor binds to the lac operator to inhibit transcription in E. coli. This inhibition can be relieved by adding lactose or isopropyl-β-D-thiogalactopyranoside (IPTG).
    187..687     +  CDS            UBC14: UBC14_ARATH - Also known as UBC3, UBC7. Experimental evidence at protein level: Swiss-Prot protein existence level 1. Accepts the ubiquitin from the E1 complex and catalyzes its covalent attachment to other proteins. Involved in the formation of multiubiquitin chains. Signal the protein for selective degradation. From Arabidopsis thaliana (Mouse-ear cress).
    816..920     +  promoter       AmpR promoter: bla
    911..991     -  CDS            int (fragment): INT2_ECOLX - Protein inferred from homology: Swiss-Prot protein existence level 3. Putative integrase believed to be involved in the insertion of antibiotic resistance genes into plasmids and transposons. From Escherichia coli.
   1079..1135    +  CDS            GmR (fragment): gentamycin acetyltransferase; aacC1; confers resistance to gentamycin
   1142..1930    +  CDS            aadA: S3AD_ECOLX - Experimental evidence at protein level: Swiss-Prot protein existence level 1. Mediates bacterial resistance to the antibiotics streptomycin and spectinomycin. From Escherichia coli.
   2104..2692    +  rep_origin     ori: high-copy-number ColE1/pMB1/pBR322/pUC origin of replication
