[The description below was written by a language model from this plasmid's Addgene catalogue record and pLannotate feature annotations shown in this document.]
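Description:
pUG-UBC14 is a small, high-copy bacterial cloning module from the UbiGate toolbox, a synthetic-biology parts collection built for analysing ubiquitination. It is based on the pICH41308 backbone, and the depositor's note that the insert is released with BsaI for cloning into a Level 1 vector indicates that it serves as an entry-level part in a hierarchical Golden Gate/modular cloning scheme. The plasmid replicates in E. coli from a ColE1/pUC-type origin and is selected with spectinomycin through the aadA aminoglycoside adenylyltransferase gene. An AmpR (bla) promoter lies upstream of this marker, alongside short integrase and gentamicin acetyltransferase fragments that look like remnants of the resistance cassette's origin rather than functional genes. A short lacI fragment next to the insert is likewise a backbone remnant.

The payload is the roughly 500 bp coding sequence of Arabidopsis thaliana UBC14 (AT3G55380), a ubiquitin-conjugating (E2) enzyme that accepts ubiquitin from the E1 and catalyses its attachment to other proteins, contributing to multiubiquitin chains that mark proteins for degradation. It was inserted using BpiI, and both sites were destroyed in the process. No promoter, terminator, or tag is annotated around the coding sequence, so the plasmid is a storage and assembly part rather than an expression construct; regulatory elements would have to be supplied during later assembly. The record does not specify the downstream expression host or partner modules. The depositor and sequencing-derived records differ by only two nucleotides in length and carry the same features, listed from different start points on the circular map.
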