Addgene plasmid #104679: pUG-UBC14
Purpose: Cloning Module
Depositing lab: Marco Trujillo. Depositing organization: Leibniz Institute of Plant Biochemistry (IPB). Publication: UbiGate: a synthetic biology toolbox to analyse ubiquitination. Kowarschik K, Hoehenwarter W, Marillonnet S, Trujillo M. New Phytol. 2018 Mar;217(4):1749-1763. doi: 10.1111/nph.14900. Epub 2017 Nov 30. PubMed 29194629.
Backbone
  Vector backbone: pICH41308
  Backbone manufacturer: self-made
  Backbone size w/o insert (bp): 2251
  Vector type: Synthetic Biology
Growth in bacteria
  Bacterial resistance: Spectinomycin, 50 μg/mL
  Growth temperature: 37°C
  Growth strain: DH5alpha
  Copy number: High Copy
Gene/Insert
  Gene/Insert name: AtUBC14 (alt name: AT3G55380)
  Species: A. thaliana (mustard weed)
  Insert size (bp): 509
  Cloning method: Restriction Enzyme; 5′ cloning site BpiI (destroyed during cloning); 3′ cloning site BpiI (destroyed during cloning)
  Sequencing primers: 5′ moclof, agcgaggaagcggaagagcg; 3′ moclor, gccacctgacgtctaagaaacc
Terms and licenses: Academic/Nonprofit Terms; Industry Terms: Not Available to Industry
Depositor comments: release insert with BsaI and clone to Level 1 cloning vector
How to cite: pUG-UBC14 was a gift from Marco Trujillo (Addgene plasmid # 104679 ; http://n2t.net/addgene:104679 ; RRID:Addgene_104679)
